>Addgene plasmid #71503 | pSTARR-seq_fly-pnr | depositor full sequence | sequence record 129005 | Full Sequence
AATAAAATATCTTTATTTTCATTACATCTGTGTGTTGGTTTTTTGTGTGAATCGATAGTACTAACATACG
CTCTCCATCAAAACAAAACGAAACAAAACAAACTAGCAAAATAGGCTGTCCCCAGTGCAAGTGCAGGTGC
CAGAACATTTCTCTATCGATAGGTACCGAGCTCTTACGCGTGCTAGCCCGGGCTCGAGATCTGCGATCCT
GGATCTGGATATTTGGGATTAAGTTTTTGTTTACTTCGGGGCGTTTTTTAGTTTGTTTGTTCGCCTCAAG
GAAGTCGGATCGTTGTGCTCCCGCTCTCCCTGCAGGGGCATTCCGGTACTGTTGGTAAAGCCACCATGGA
AAAGGTAGGTTCAACCACTGATGCCTAGGCACACCGAAACGACTAACCCTAATTCTTATCCTTTACTTCA
GGCCACTTAAGCATGGCTAGCAAAGGAGAAGAACTCTTCACTGGAGTTGTCCCAATTCTTGTTGAATTAG
ATGGTGATGTTAACGGCCACAAGTTCTCTGTCAGTGGAGAGGGTGAAGGTGATGCAACATACGGAAAACT
TACCCTGAAGTTCATCTGCACTACTGGCAAACTGCCTGTTCCCTGGCCAACACTAGTCACTACTCTGTGC
TATGGTGTTCAATGCTTTTCAAGATACCCGGATCATATGAAACGGCATGACTTTTTCAAGAGTGCCATGC
CCGAAGGTTATGTACAGGAAAGGACCATCTTCTTCAAAGATGACGGCAACTACAAGACACGTGCTGAAGT
CAAGTTTGAAGGTGATACCCTTGTTAATAGAATCGAGTTAAAAGGTATTGACTTCAAGGAAGATGGCAAC
ATTCTGGGACACAAATTGGAATACAACTATAACTCACACAATGTATACATCATGGCAGACAAACAAAAGA
ATGGAATCAAAGCGAACTTCAAGACCCGCCACAACATTGAAGATGGAAGCGTTCAACTAGCAGACCATTA
TCAACAAAATACTCCAATTGGCGATGGCCCTGTCCTTTTACCAGACAACCATTACCTGTCCACACAATCT
GCCCTTTCGAAAGATCCCAACGAAAAGAGAGACCACATGGTCCTTCTTGAGTTTGTAACAGCTGCTGGGA
TTACACATGGCATGGATGAACTGTACAACTGATCTAGAGCATGCACCGGTGATATCGCGGCCGCATTAGG
CACCCCAGGCTTTACACTTTATGCTTCCGGCTCGTATAATGTGTGGATTTTGAGTTAGGATCCGTCGAGA
TTTTCAGGAGCTAAGGAAGCTAAAATGGAGAAAAAAATCACTGGATATACCACCGTTGATATATCCCAAT
GGCATCGTAAAGAACATTTTGAGGCATTTCAGTCAGTTGCTCAATGTACCTATAACCAGACCGTTCAGCT
GGATATTACGGCCTTTTTAAAGACCGTAAAGAAAAATAAGCACAAGTTTTATCCGGCCTTTATTCACATT
CTTGCCCGCCTGATGAATGCTCATCCGGAATTCCGTATGGCAATGAAAGACGGTGAGCTGGTGATATGGG
ATAGTGTTCACCCTTGTTACACCGTTTTCCATGAGCAAACTGAAACGTTTTCATCGCTCTGGAGTGAATA
CCACGACGATTTCCGGCAGTTTCTACACATATATTCGCAAGATGTGGCGTGTTACGGTGAAAACCTGGCC
TATTTCCCTAAAGGGTTTATTGAGAATATGTTTTTCGTCTCAGCCAATCCCTGGGTGAGTTTCACCAGTT
TTGATTTAAACGTGGCCAATATGGACAACTTCTTCGCCCCCGTTTTCACCATGGGCAAATATTATACGCA
AGGCGACAAGGTGCTGATGCCGCTGGCGATTCAGGTTCATCATGCCGTTTGTGATGGCTTCCATGTCGGC
AGAATGCTTAATGAATTACAACAGTACTGCGATGAGTGGCAGGGCGGGGCGTAAACGCGTGGATCCGGCT
TACTAAAAGCCAGATAACAGTATGCGTATTTGCGCGCTGATTTTTGCGGTATAAGAATATATACTGATAT
GTATACCCGAAGTATGTCAAAAAGAGGTATGCTATGAAGCAGCGTATTACAGTGACAGTTGACAGCGACA
GCTATCAGTTGCTCAAGGCATATATGATGTCAATATCTCCGGTCTGGTAAGCACAACCATGCAGAATGAA
GCCCGTCGTCTGCGTGCCGAACGCTGGAAAGCGGAAAATCAGGAAGGGATGGCTGAGGTCGCCCGGTTTA
TTGAAATGAACGGCTCTTTTGCTGACGAGAACAGGGGCTGGTGAAATGCAGTTTAAGGTTTACACCTATA
AAAGAGAGAGCCGTTATCGTCTGTTTGTGGATGTACAGAGTGATATTATTGACACGCCCGGGCGACGGAT
GGTGATCCCCCTGGCCAGTGCACGTCTGCTGTCAGATAAAGTCTCCCGTGAACTTTACCCGGTGGTGCAT
ATCGGGGATGAAAGCTGGCGCATGATGACCACCGATATGGCCAGTGTGCCGGTCTCCGTTATCGGGGAAG
AAGTGGCTGATCTCAGCCACCGCGAAAATGACATCAAAAACGCCATTAACCTGATGTTCTGGGGAATATA
AATGTCAGGCTCCCTTATACACAGCCAGTCTGCAGGATATCGTCGACGAATTCGGCCGGCCGCTTCGAGC
AGACATGATAAGATACATTGATGAGTTTGGACAAACCACAACTAGAATGCAGTGAAAAAAATGCTTTATT
TGTGAAATTTGTGATGCTATTGCTTTATTTGTAACCATTATAAGCTGCAATAAACAAGTTAACAACAACA
ATTGCATTCATTTTATGTTTCAGGTTCAGGGGGAGGTGTGGGAGGTTTTTTAAAGCAAGTAAAACCTCTA
CAAATGTGGTAAAATCGATAAGGATCCGACCGATGCCCTTGAGAGCCTTCAACCCAGTCAGCTCCTTCCG
GTGGGCGCGGGGCATGACTATCGTCGCCGCACTTATGACTGTCTTCTTTATCATGCAACTCGTAGGACAG
GTGCCGGCAGCGCTCTTCCGCTTCCTCGCTCACTGACTCGCTGCGCTCGGTCGTTCGGCTGCGGCGAGCG
GTATCAGCTCACTCAAAGGCGGTAATACGGTTATCCACAGAATCAGGGGATAACGCAGGAAAGAACATGT
GAGCAAAAGGCCAGCAAAAGGCCAGGAACCGTAAAAAGGCCGCGTTGCTGGCGTTTTTCCATAGGCTCCG
CCCCCCTGACGAGCATCACAAAAATCGACGCTCAAGTCAGAGGTGGCGAAACCCGACAGGACTATAAAGA
TACCAGGCGTTTCCCCCTGGAAGCTCCCTCGTGCGCTCTCCTGTTCCGACCCTGCCGCTTACCGGATACC
TGTCCGCCTTTCTCCCTTCGGGAAGCGTGGCGCTTTCTCATAGCTCACGCTGTAGGTATCTCAGTTCGGT
GTAGGTCGTTCGCTCCAAGCTGGGCTGTGTGCACGAACCCCCCGTTCAGCCCGACCGCTGCGCCTTATCC
GGTAACTATCGTCTTGAGTCCAACCCGGTAAGACACGACTTATCGCCACTGGCAGCAGCCACTGGTAACA
GGATTAGCAGAGCGAGGTATGTAGGCGGTGCTACAGAGTTCTTGAAGTGGTGGCCTAACTACGGCTACAC
TAGAAGAACAGTATTTGGTATCTGCGCTCTGCTGAAGCCAGTTACCTTCGGAAAAAGAGTTGGTAGCTCT
TGATCCGGCAAACAAACCACCGCTGGTAGCGGTGGTTTTTTTGTTTGCAAGCAGCAGATTACGCGCAGAA
AAAAAGGATCTCAAGAAGATCCTTTGATCTTTTCTACGGGGTCTGACGCTCAGTGGAACGAAAACTCACG
TTAAGGGATTTTGGTCATGAGATTATCAAAAAGGATCTTCACCTAGATCCTTTTAAATTAAAAATGAAGT
TTTAAATCAATCTAAAGTATATATGAGTAAACTTGGTCTGACAGTTACCAATGCTTAATCAGTGAGGCAC
CTATCTCAGCGATCTGTCTATTTCGTTCATCCATAGTTGCCTGACTCCCCGTCGTGTAGATAACTACGAT
ACGGGAGGGCTTACCATCTGGCCCCAGTGCTGCAATGATACCGCGAGACCCACGCTCACCGGCTCCAGAT
TTATCAGCAATAAACCAGCCAGCCGGAAGGGCCGAGCGCAGAAGTGGTCCTGCAACTTTATCCGCCTCCA
TCCAGTCTATTAATTGTTGCCGGGAAGCTAGAGTAAGTAGTTCGCCAGTTAATAGTTTGCGCAACGTTGT
TGCCATTGCTACAGGCATCGTGGTGTCACGCTCGTCGTTTGGTATGGCTTCATTCAGCTCCGGTTCCCAA
CGATCAAGGCGAGTTACATGATCCCCCATGTTGTGCAAAAAAGCGGTTAGCTCCTTCGGTCCTCCGATCG
TTGTCAGAAGTAAGTTGGCCGCAGTGTTATCACTCATGGTTATGGCAGCACTGCATAATTCTCTTACTGT
CATGCCATCCGTAAGATGCTTTTCTGTGACTGGTGAGTACTCAACCAAGTCATTCTGAGAATAGTGTATG
CGGCGACCGAGTTGCTCTTGCCCGGCGTCAATACGGGATAATACCGCGCCACATAGCAGAACTTTAAAAG
TGCTCATCATTGGAAAACGTTCTTCGGGGCGAAAACTCTCAAGGATCTTACCGCTGTTGAGATCCAGTTC
GATGTAACCCACTCGTGCACCCAACTGATCTTCAGCATCTTTTACTTTCACCAGCGTTTCTGGGTGAGCA
AAAACAGGAAGGCAAAATGCCGCAAAAAAGGGAATAAGGGCGACACGGAAATGTTGAATACTCATACTCT
TCCTTTTTCAATATTATTGAAGCATTTATCAGGGTTATTGTCTCATGAGCGGATACATATTTGAATGTAT
TTAGAAAAATAAACAAATAGGGGTTCCGCGCACATTTCCCCGAAAAGTGCCACCTG
[124 nt withheld, positions 4957-5080]
C
[91 nt withheld, positions 5082-5172]
A
[49 nt withheld, positions 5174-5222]
CCTTTGACGTTGGAGTCCACGTTCTTT
[37 nt withheld, positions 5250-5286]
ACCCTATCTCGGTCTATTCTTTTGATTTATAAGGGATTTTGCCGATTTCGGCCTATTGGTTAAAAAATGA
GCTGATTTAACAAAAATTTAACGCGAATTTTAACAAAATATTAACGCTTACAATTTGCCATTCGCCATTC
AGGCTGCGCAACTGTTGGGAAGGGCGATCGGTGCGGGCCTCTTCGCTATTACGCCAGCCCAAGCTACCAT
GATAAGTAAGTAATATTAAGGTACGGGAGGTACTTGGAGCGGCCGC
Features (pLannotate 1.2.2; 17 found; start..end, strand, type, name):
      1..49      +  polyA_signal   poly(A) signal: synthetic polyadenylation signal
     63..154     +  misc_feature   pause site: RNA polymerase II transcriptional pause signal from the human α2 globin gene
    355..421     +  intron         Mhc intron: modified Drosophila myosin heavy chain intron 16 (Pfeiffer et al., 2010)
    433..1149    +  CDS            sg25: sg25 is a basic (constitutively fluorescent) green fluorescent protein published in 1997, derived from Aequorea victoria.
   1201..1231    +  promoter       lac UV5 promoter: E. coli lac promoter with an "up" mutation
   1255..1284    +  promoter       cat promoter (fragment): promoter of the E. coli cat gene encoding chloramphenicol acetyltransferase
   1285..1944    +  CDS            CmR: chloramphenicol acetyltransferase; cat; confers resistance to chloramphenicol
   2123..2281    +  CDS            ccdA (fragment): CCDA_ECO57 - Also known as H, letA. Experimental evidence at protein level: Swiss-Prot protein existence level 1. Antitoxin component of a type II toxin-antitoxin (TA) system which inhibits the post-segregational killing (PSK) of plasmid-free cells, also referred to as a plasmid addiction system. Binds to and blocks the activity of CcdB; will also remove bound CcdB protein from the CcdB-GyrA complex by forming a CcdA-CcdB complex, a process termed rejuvenation. Functions as a transcriptional corepressor for the ccdAB operon, repression also requires CcdB (By similarity). From Escherichia coli
   2286..2588    +  CDS            ccdB: CCDB_ECOLI - Also known as G, letB, letD. Experimental evidence at protein level: Swiss-Prot protein existence level 1. Toxic component of a type II toxin-antitoxin (TA) system, functioning in plasmid maintainence. Responsible for the post- segregational killing (PSK) of plasmid-free cells, also referred to as a plasmid addiction system. Half-life of over 2 hours. Cell killing by CcdB is accompanied by filamentation, defects in chromosome and plasmid segregation, defects in cell division, formation of anucleate cells, decreased DNA synthesis and plasmid loss. Interferes with the activity of DN
   2669..2790    -  polyA_signal   SV40 poly(A) signal: SV40 polyadenylation signal
   2813..2881    -  CDS            large T antigen (fragment): large T antigen from SV40 (simian virus 40)
   2897..3026    +  CDS            TcR (fragment): tetracycline efflux protein; tet; confers resistance to tetracycline
   3206..3794    -  rep_origin     ori: high-copy-number ColE1/pMB1/pBR322/pUC origin of replication
   3965..4825    -  CDS            AmpR: β-lactamase; bla; confers resistance to ampicillin, carbenicillin, and related antibiotics
   4826..4930    -  promoter       AmpR promoter: bla
   4957..5385    +  rep_origin     f1 ori (sequence partly withheld): f1 bacteriophage origin of replication; arrow indicates direction of (+) strand synthesis
   5417..5484    -  CDS            lacZα (fragment): LacZα fragment of β-galactosidase; lacZ fragment
