[The description below was written by a language model from this plasmid's Addgene catalogue record and pLannotate feature annotations shown in this document.]
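Description:
pSTARR-seq_fly-pnr is an empty screening backbone for STARR-seq (self-transcribing active regulatory region sequencing) in Drosophila cells, built on the pGL3-Promoter plasmid. It is classed as an insect expression vector. In bacteria it is maintained through a high-copy ColE1/pUC-type origin with ampicillin resistance (AmpR under its bla promoter), and it also retains an f1 phage origin. A second marker, chloramphenicol acetyltransferase, sits within the cloning cassette, so the uncut vector is selected with both antibiotics. Because it carries the gyrase toxin gene ccdB, it must be propagated in a ccdB-tolerant strain.

According to the depositor, the region of pGL3-Promoter between BglII and FseI was replaced by a reporter unit. This unit consists of the pnr core promoter, a modified Drosophila myosin heavy chain intron 16, an sgGFP open reading frame (annotated as the Aequorea-derived sg25), and a CmR/ccdB cassette flanked by homology arms, followed by the SV40 late polyadenylation signal. The pnr core promoter itself is not called in the feature table; it presumably lies in the unannotated stretch upstream of the intron. A synthetic poly(A) signal and an RNA polymerase II pause site lie upstream of the unit, elements that in pGL3 vectors limit read-through transcription from the backbone.

During library construction, candidate enhancer fragments replace the ccdB cassette via the homology arms, which counter-selects against uncut vector in standard strains. The candidates then lie downstream of GFP and within the transcribed region, so an active enhancer drives the core promoter to transcribe its own sequence. Its abundance among the reporter transcripts therefore measures its activity. This version was made to test enhancer compatibility with the pnr core promoter, in work comparing developmental and housekeeping core-promoter specificity.
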