Addgene plasmid #71503: pSTARR-seq_fly-pnr
Purpose: (Empty Backbone) flySTARR-seq screening vector with pnr core promoter
Depositing lab: Alexander Stark. Depositing organization: Research Institute of Molecular Pathology (IMP). Publication: Enhancer-core-promoter specificity separates developmental and housekeeping gene regulation. Zabidi MA, Arnold CD, Schernhuber K, Pagani M, Rath M, Frank O, Stark A. Nature. 2015 Feb 26;518(7540):556-9. doi: 10.1038/nature13994. Epub 2014 Dec 15. PubMed 25517091.
Backbone
  Vector backbone: pGL3-Promoter
  Backbone manufacturer: Promega
  Vector type: Insect Expression ; flySTARR-seq screening vector
  Tag / fusion protein: sgGFP (SuperGlo, Qbiogene, Inc) (N terminal on backbone)
Growth in bacteria
  Bacterial resistance: Chloramphenicol and Ampicillin, 25 & 100 μg/mL
  Growth temperature: 37°C
  Growth strain: ccdB Survival
  Copy number: High Copy
Gene/Insert
  Gene/Insert name: None
  Tag / fusion protein: sgGFP (SuperGlo, Qbiogene, Inc) (N terminal on backbone)
Terms and licenses: Academic/Nonprofit Terms; Industry Terms: Not Available to Industry
Depositor comments: This plasmid was made by replacing the sequence of pGL3-Promoter between BglII and FseI with a fragment containing the core promoter listed above, an mhc16 intron, an ORF (sgGFP, Qbiogene, Inc), a ccdB suicide gene flanked by homology arms (used for cloning the enhancer candidates during library generation), followed by the pGL3's SV40 late polyA-signal.
How to cite: pSTARR-seq_fly-pnr was a gift from Alexander Stark (Addgene plasmid # 71503 ; http://n2t.net/addgene:71503 ; RRID:Addgene_71503)
