>Addgene plasmid #71503 | pSTARR-seq_fly-pnr | addgene partial sequence | sequence record 132393 | RVprimer3 5'-CTAGCAAAATAGGCTGTCCC-3'
TTTCTCTATCGATAGGTACCGAGCTCTTACGCGTGCTAGCCCGGGCTCGAGATCTGCGATCCTGGATCTG
GATATTTGGGATTAAGTTTTTGTTTACTTCGGGGCGTTTTTTAGTTTGTTTGTTCGCCTCAAGGAAGTCG
GATCGTTGTGCTCCCGCTCTCCCTGCAGGGGCATTCCGGTACTGTTGGTAAAGCCACCATGGAAAAGGTA
GGTTCAACCACTGATGCCTAGGCACACCGAAACGACTAACCCTAATTCTTATCCTTTACTTCAGGCCACT
TAAGCATGGCTAGCAAAGGAGAAGAACTCTTCACTGGAGTTGTCCCAATTCTTGTTGAATTAGATGGTGA
TGTTAACGGCCACAAGTTCTCTGTCAGTGGAGAGGGTGAAGGTGATGCAACATACGGAAAACTTACCCTG
AAGTTCATCTGCACTACTGGCAAACTGCCTGTTCCCTGGCCAACACTAGTCACTACTCTGTGCTATGGTG
TTCAATGCTTTTCAAGATACCCGGATCATATGAAACGGCATGACTTTTTCAAGAGTGCCATGCCCGAAGG
TTATGTACAGGAAAGGACCATCTTCTTCAAAGATGACGGCAACTACAAGACACGTGCTGAAGTCAAGTTT
GAAGGTGATACCCTTGTTAATAGAATCGAGTTAAAAGGTATTGACTTCAAGGAAGATGGCAACATTCTGG
GACACAAATTGGAATACAACTATAACTCACACAATGTATACATCATGGCAGACAAACAAAAGAATGGAAT
CAAAGCGAACTTCAAGACCCGCCACAACATTGAAGATGGAAGCGTTCAACTAGCAGACCATTATCAACAA
