>Addgene plasmid #71503 | pSTARR-seq_fly-pnr | addgene partial sequence | sequence record 132395 | pAE03_1 5'-GTTACAAACTCAAGAAGGACC-3'
AGGGCAGATTGTGTGGACAGGTAATGGTTGTCTGGTAAAAGGACAGGGCCATCGCCAATTGGAGTATTTT
GTTGATAATGGTCTGCTAGTTGAACGCTTCCATCTTCAATGTTGTGGCGGGTCTTGAAGTTCGCTTTGAT
TCCATTCTTTTGTTTGTCTGCCATGATGTATACATTGTGTGAGTTATAGTTGTATTCCAATTTGTGTCCC
AGAATGTTGCCATCTTCCTTGAAGTCAATACCTTTTAACTCGATTCTATTAACAAGGGTATCACCTTCAA
ACTTGACTTCAGCACGTGTCTTGTAGTTGCCGTCATCTTTGAAGAAGATGGTCCTTTCCTGTACATAACC
TTCGGGCATGGCACTCTTGAAAAAGTCATGCCGTTTCATATGATCCGGGTATCTTGAAAAGCATTGAACA
CCATAGCACAGAGTAGTGACTAGTGTTGGCCAGGGAACAGGCAGTTTGCCAGTAGTGCAGATGAACTTCA
GGGTAAGTTTTCCGTATGTTGCATCACCTTCACCCTCTCCACTGACAGAGAACTTGTGGCCGTTAACATC
ACCATCTAATTCAACAAGAATTGGGACAACTCCAGTGAAGAGTTCTTCTCCTTTGCTAGCCATGCTTAAG
TGGCCTGAAGTAAAGGATAAGAATTAGGGTTAGTCGTTTCGGTGTGCCTAGGCATCAGTGGTTGAACCTA
CCTTTTCCATGGTGGCTTTACCAACAGTACCGGAATGCCCCTGCAGGGAGAGCGGGAGCACAACGATCCG
ACTTCCTTGAGGCGAACAAACAAACTAAAA
